Addgene plasmid #165015: LPLKMLNI_epitope
Purpose: Expression of CMV UL83 (116-123) fused to IL-2 signal sequence
Depositing lab: Matthew Meyerson. Depositing organization: Dana-Farber Cancer Institute. Publication: Antigen identification for HLA class I- and HLA class II-restricted T cell receptors using cytokine-capturing antigen-presenting cells. Lee MN, Meyerson M. Sci Immunol. 2021 Jan 22;6(55). pii: 6/55/eabf4001. doi: 10.1126/sciimmunol.abf4001. PubMed 33483338.
Backbone
  Vector backbone: pLX301 (Addgene #25895)
  Backbone size w/o insert (bp): 9531
  Vector type: Mammalian Expression, Lentiviral
  Selectable markers: Puromycin
Growth in bacteria
  Bacterial resistance: Ampicillin, 100 μg/mL
  Growth temperature: 30°C
  Growth strain: NEB Stable
  Copy number: High Copy
Gene/Insert
  Gene/Insert name: CMV UL83 (116-123) (alt name: LPLKMLNI)
  Species: Human cytomegalovirus (CMV)
  Insert size (bp): 87
  Promoter: CMV
  Tag / fusion protein: human IL2 signal sequence at N-term (N terminal on insert)
  Cloning method: Gibson Cloning
  Sequencing primers: 5′ CMV-F
Terms and licenses: Academic/Nonprofit Terms; Industry Terms: Not Available to Industry
How to cite: LPLKMLNI_epitope was a gift from Matthew Meyerson (Addgene plasmid # 165015 ; http://n2t.net/addgene:165015 ; RRID:Addgene_165015)
