[The description below was written by a language model from this plasmid's Addgene catalogue record and pLannotate feature annotations shown in this document.]
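Description:
LPLKMLNI_epitope is a third-generation, self-inactivating lentiviral expression plasmid built on the pLX301 backbone and used to express a single minimal T cell epitope in mammalian cells. It is propagated in E. coli through a high-copy ColE1/pUC-type origin with ampicillin selection (AmpR under its own bla promoter). The backbone also carries an f1 origin, an SV40 origin and poly(A) signal, and remnants of lac and phage promoter elements. The lentiviral portion has an RSV promoter driving a truncated HIV-1 5' LTR, followed by the Ψ packaging signal with a partial gag sequence, the Rev response element and a cPPT/CTS. It ends in a ΔU3 3' LTR, which inactivates the LTR promoter after integration. Viral proteins are not encoded, so packaging functions must be supplied in trans.

Within the proviral region there are two expression units. A human PGK promoter drives puromycin N-acetyltransferase for selection of transduced cells. Downstream, the CMV immediate-early enhancer/promoter drives the 87 bp insert, with a WPRE following it to enhance transcript stability and expression. The insert encodes residues 116–123 of human cytomegalovirus UL83, the peptide LPLKMLNI, fused at its N-terminus to the human IL-2 signal sequence. A signal sequence of this kind targets the product to the secretory pathway. The feature table annotates only a fragment of the signal sequence and does not separately annotate the short epitope. The sequenced record is 7,944 nt, shorter than the listed backbone size, which may reflect replacement of a backbone cassette during Gibson cloning, though the record does not say so. The associated publication concerns identifying antigens for HLA class I- and class II-restricted T cell receptors using antigen-presenting cells, suggesting this construct supplies a defined CMV epitope in such assays.
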