Features (pLannotate 1.2.2; 28 found; start..end, strand, type, name):
     65..368     +  enhancer       CMV enhancer: human cytomegalovirus immediate early enhancer
    369..572     +  promoter       CMV promoter: human cytomegalovirus (CMV) immediate early promoter
    612..643     +  sig_peptide    IL-2 signal sequence (fragment): human interleukin-2 signal sequence
    755..1343    +  misc_feature   WPRE: woodchuck hepatitis virus posttranscriptional regulatory element
   1394..1413    +  misc_feature   cPPT/CTS (fragment): central polypurine tract and central termination sequence of HIV-1
   1415..1648    +  LTR            3' LTR (ΔU3): self-inactivating 3' long terminal repeat (LTR) from HIV-1
   1726..1847    +  polyA_signal   SV40 poly(A) signal: SV40 polyadenylation signal
   1887..2022    +  rep_origin     SV40 ori: SV40 origin of replication
   2043..2061    -  promoter       T7 promoter: promoter for bacteriophage T7 RNA polymerase
   2069..2224    +  CDS            lacZα (fragment): LacZα fragment of β-galactosidase; lacZ fragment
   2229..2657    +  rep_origin     f1 ori (sequence partly withheld): f1 bacteriophage origin of replication; arrow indicates direction of (+) strand synthesis
   2710..2814    +  promoter       AmpR promoter: bla
   2815..3675    +  CDS            AmpR: β-lactamase; bla; confers resistance to ampicillin, carbenicillin, and related antibiotics
   3846..4434    +  rep_origin     ori: high-copy-number ColE1/pMB1/pBR322/pUC origin of replication
   4617..4709    +  CDS            lacI (fragment): lac repressor; lacI; The lac repressor binds to the lac operator to inhibit transcription in E. coli. This inhibition can be relieved by adding lactose or isopropyl-β-D-thiogalactopyranoside (IPTG).
   4722..4743    +  protein_bind   CAP binding site: CAP binding activates transcription in the presence of cAMP. E. coli catabolite activator protein
   4758..4788    +  promoter       lac promoter: promoter for the E. coli lac operon
   4796..4812    +  protein_bind   lac operator: The lac repressor binds to the lac operator to inhibit transcription in E. coli. This inhibition can be relieved by adding lactose or isopropyl-β-D-thiogalactopyranoside (IPTG). lac repressor encoded by lacI
   4857..4875    +  promoter       T3 promoter: promoter for bacteriophage T3 RNA polymerase
   4903..5129    +  promoter       RSV promoter: Rous sarcoma virus enhancer/promoter
   5130..5310    +  LTR            5' LTR (truncated): truncated 5' long terminal repeat (LTR) from HIV-1
   5357..5482    +  misc_feature   HIV-1 Ψ: packaging signal of human immunodeficiency virus type 1
   5466..5829    +  CDS            HIV-1 gag (fragment): gag protein from human immunodeficiency virus 1; gag
   5975..6208    +  misc_feature   RRE: The Rev response element (RRE) of HIV-1 allows for Rev-dependent mRNA export from the nucleus to the cytoplasm.
   6585..6611    +  CDS            Rev (fragment): human immunodeficiency virus 1 (HIV-1) Rev protein; rev; enhances nuclear export of unspliced and incompletely spliced viral mRNAs
   6612..7112    +  promoter       hPGK promoter: human phosphoglycerate kinase 1 promoter
   7134..7733    +  CDS            PuroR (fragment): puromycin N-acetyltransferase; pac from Streptomyces; confers resistance to puromycin
   7775..7892    +  misc_feature   cPPT/CTS: central polypurine tract and central termination sequence of HIV-1
>Addgene plasmid #165015 | LPLKMLNI_epitope | addgene full sequence | sequence record 370614 | Addgene NGS Result
CCCGGGGTTATTAATAGTAATCAATTACGGGGTCATTAGTTCATAGCCCATATATGGAGTTCCGCGTTAC
ATAACTTACGGTAAATGGCCCGCCTGGCTGACCGCCCAACGACCCCCGCCCATTGACGTCAATAATGACG
TATGTTCCCATAGTAACGCCAATAGGGACTTTCCATTGACGTCAATGGGTGGAGTATTTACGGTAAACTG
CCCACTTGGCAGTACATCAAGTGTATCATATGCCAAGTACGCCCCCTATTGACGTCAATGACGGTAAATG
GCCCGCCTGGCATTATGCCCAGTACATGACCTTATGGGACTTTCCTACTTGGCAGTACATCTACGTATTA
GTCATCGCTATTACCATGGTGATGCGGTTTTGGCAGTACATCAATGGGCGTGGATAGCGGTTTGACTCAC
GGGGATTTCCAAGTCTCCACCCCATTGACGTCAATGGGAGTTTGTTTTGGCACCAAAATCAACGGGACTT
TCCAAAATGTCGTAACAACTCCGCCCCATTGACGCAAATGGGCGGTAGGCGTGTACGGTGGGAGGTCTAT
ATAAGCAGAGCTCTCTGGCTAACTGTCGGGATCAACAAGTTTGCCGCCACCATGTACAGGATGCAACTCC
TGTCTTGCATTGCTCTTTCCCTCGCCTTAGTAACGAATTCACTGCCTCTGAAGATGCTGAACATCTGAAT
TCAAAGTAGGTTTGTTAAGTAAGCTAGCGCTAACCGGTGGCGCGTTAAGTCGACAATCAACCTCTGGATT
ACAAAATTTGTGAAAGATTGACTGGTATTCTTAACTATGTTGCTCCTTTTACGCTATGTGGATACGCTGC
TTTAATGCCTTTGTATCATGCTATTGCTTCCCGTATGGCTTTCATTTTCTCCTCCTTGTATAAATCCTGG
TTGCTGTCTCTTTATGAGGAGTTGTGGCCCGTTGTCAGGCAACGTGGCGTGGTGTGCACTGTGTTTGCTG
ACGCAACCCCCACTGGTTGGGGCATTGCCACCACCTGTCAGCTCCTTTCCGGGACTTTCGCTTTCCCCCT
CCCTATTGCCACGGCGGAACTCATCGCCGCCTGCCTTGCCCGCTGCTGGACAGGGGCTCGGCTGTTGGGC
ACTGACAATTCCGTGGTGTTGTCGGGGAAATCATCGTCCTTTCCTTGGCTGCTCGCCTGTGTTGCCACCT
GGATTCTGCGCGGGACGTCCTTCTGCTACGTCCCTTCGGCCCTCAATCCAGCGGACCTTCCTTCCCGCGG
CCTGCTGCCGGCTCTGCGGCCTCTTCCGCGTCTTCGCCTTCGCCCTCAGACGAGTCGGATCTCCCTTTGG
GCCGCCTCCCCGCGTCGACTTTAAGACCAATGACTTACAAGGCAGCTGTAGATCTTAGCCACTTTTTAAA
AGAAAAGGGGGGACTGGAAGGGCTAATTCACTCCCAACGAAGACAAGATCTGCTTTTTGCTTGTACTGGG
TCTCTCTGGTTAGACCAGATCTGAGCCTGGGAGCTCTCTGGCTAACTAGGGAACCCACTGCTTAAGCCTC
AATAAAGCTTGCCTTGAGTGCTTCAAGTAGTGTGTGCCCGTCTGTTGTGTGACTCTGGTAACTAGAGATC
CCTCAGACCCTTTTAGTCAGTGTGGAAAATCTCTAGCAGTACGTATAGTAGTTCATGTCATCTTATTATT
CAGTATTTATAACTTGCAAAGAAATGAATATCAGAGAGTGAGAGGAACTTGTTTATTGCAGCTTATAATG
GTTACAAATAAAGCAATAGCATCACAAATTTCACAAATAAAGCATTTTTTTCACTGCATTCTAGTTGTGG
TTTGTCCAAACTCATCAATGTATCTTATCATGTCTGGCTCTAGCTATCCCGCCCCTAACTCCGCCCATCC
CGCCCCTAACTCCGCCCAGTTCCGCCCATTCTCCGCCCCATGGCTGACTAATTTTTTTTATTTATGCAGA
GGCCGAGGCCGCCTCGGCCTCTGAGCTATTCCAGAAGTAGTGAGGAGGCTTTTTTGGAGGCCTAGGGACG
TACCCAATTCGCCCTATAGTGAGTCGTATTACGCGCGCTCACTGGCCGTCGTTTTACAACGTCGTGACTG
GGAAAACCCTGGCGTTACCCAACTTAATCGCCTTGCAGCACATCCCCCTTTCGCCAGCTGGCGTAATAGC
GAAGAGGCCCGCACCGATCGCCCTTCCCAACAGTTGCGCAGCCTGAATGGCGAATGGG
[124 nt withheld, positions 2229-2352]
C
[91 nt withheld, positions 2354-2444]
A
[49 nt withheld, positions 2446-2494]
CCTTTGACGTTGGAGTCCACGTTCTTT
[37 nt withheld, positions 2522-2558]
ACCCTATCTCGGTCTATTCTTTTGATTTATAAGGGATTTTGCCGATTTCGGCCTATTGGTTAAAAAATGA
GCTGATTTAACAAAAATTTAACGCGAATTTTAACAAAATATTAACGCTTACAATTTAGGTGGCACTTTTC
GGGGAAATGTGCGCGGAACCCCTATTTGTTTATTTTTCTAAATACATTCAAATATGTATCCGCTCATGAG
ACAATAACCCTGATAAATGCTTCAATAATATTGAAAAAGGAAGAGTATGAGTATTCAACATTTCCGTGTC
GCCCTTATTCCCTTTTTTGCGGCATTTTGCCTTCCTGTTTTTGCTCACCCAGAAACGCTGGTGAAAGTAA
AAGATGCTGAAGATCAGTTGGGTGCACGAGTGGGTTACATCGAACTGGATCTCAACAGCGGTAAGATCCT
TGAGAGTTTTCGCCCCGAAGAACGTTTTCCAATGATGAGCACTTTTAAAGTTCTGCTATGTGGCGCGGTA
TTATCCCGTATTGACGCCGGGCAAGAGCAACTCGGTCGCCGCATACACTATTCTCAGAATGACTTGGTTG
AGTACTCACCAGTCACAGAAAAGCATCTTACGGATGGCATGACAGTAAGAGAATTATGCAGTGCTGCCAT
AACCATGAGTGATAACACTGCGGCCAACTTACTTCTGACAACGATCGGAGGACCGAAGGAGCTAACCGCT
TTTTTGCACAACATGGGGGATCATGTAACTCGCCTTGATCGTTGGGAACCGGAGCTGAATGAAGCCATAC
CAAACGACGAGCGTGACACCACGATGCCTGTAGCAATGGCAACAACGTTGCGCAAACTATTAACTGGCGA
ACTACTTACTCTAGCTTCCCGGCAACAATTAATAGACTGGATGGAGGCGGATAAAGTTGCAGGACCACTT
CTGCGCTCGGCCCTTCCGGCTGGCTGGTTTATTGCTGATAAATCTGGAGCCGGTGAGCGTGGGTCTCGCG
GTATCATTGCAGCACTGGGGCCAGATGGTAAGCCCTCCCGTATCGTAGTTATCTACACGACGGGGAGTCA
GGCAACTATGGATGAACGAAATAGACAGATCGCTGAGATAGGTGCCTCACTGATTAAGCATTGGTAACTG
TCAGACCAAGTTTACTCATATATACTTTAGATTGATTTAAAACTTCATTTTTAATTTAAAAGGATCTAGG
TGAAGATCCTTTTTGATAATCTCATGACCAAAATCCCTTAACGTGAGTTTTCGTTCCACTGAGCGTCAGA
CCCCGTAGAAAAGATCAAAGGATCTTCTTGAGATCCTTTTTTTCTGCGCGTAATCTGCTGCTTGCAAACA
AAAAAACCACCGCTACCAGCGGTGGTTTGTTTGCCGGATCAAGAGCTACCAACTCTTTTTCCGAAGGTAA
CTGGCTTCAGCAGAGCGCAGATACCAAATACTGTTCTTCTAGTGTAGCCGTAGTTAGGCCACCACTTCAA
GAACTCTGTAGCACCGCCTACATACCTCGCTCTGCTAATCCTGTTACCAGTGGCTGCTGCCAGTGGCGAT
AAGTCGTGTCTTACCGGGTTGGACTCAAGACGATAGTTACCGGATAAGGCGCAGCGGTCGGGCTGAACGG
GGGGTTCGTGCACACAGCCCAGCTTGGAGCGAACGACCTACACCGAACTGAGATACCTACAGCGTGAGCT
ATGAGAAAGCGCCACGCTTCCCGAAGGGAGAAAGGCGGACAGGTATCCGGTAAGCGGCAGGGTCGGAACA
GGAGAGCGCACGAGGGAGCTTCCAGGGGGAAACGCCTGGTATCTTTATAGTCCTGTCGGGTTTCGCCACC
TCTGACTTGAGCGTCGATTTTTGTGATGCTCGTCAGGGGGGCGGAGCCTATGGAAAAACGCCAGCAACGC
GGCCTTTTTACGGTTCCTGGCCTTTTGCTGGCCTTTTGCTCACATGTTCTTTCCTGCGTTATCCCCTGAT
TCTGTGGATAACCGTATTACCGCCTTTGAGTGAGCTGATACCGCTCGCCGCAGCCGAACGACCGAGCGCA
GCGAGTCAGTGAGCGAGGAAGCGGAAGAGCGCCCAATACGCAAACCGCCTCTCCCCGCGCGTTGGCCGAT
TCATTAATGCAGCTGGCACGACAGGTTTCCCGACTGGAAAGCGGGCAGTGAGCGCAACGCAATTAATGTG
AGTTAGCTCACTCATTAGGCACCCCAGGCTTTACACTTTATGCTTCCGGCTCGTATGTTGTGTGGAATTG
TGAGCGGATAACAATTTCACACAGGAAACAGCTATGACCATGATTACGCCAAGCGCGCAATTAACCCTCA
CTAAAGGGAACAAAAGCTGGAGCTGCAAGCTTAATGTAGTCTTATGCAATACTCTTGTAGTCTTGCAACA
TGGTAACGATGAGTTAGCAACATGCCTTACAAGGAGAGAAAAAGCACCGTGCATGCCGATTGGTGGAAGT
AAGGTGGTACGATCGTGCCTTATTAGGAAGGCAACAGACGGGTCTGACATGGATTGGACGAACCACTGAA
TTGCCGCATTGCAGAGATATTGTATTTAAGTGCCTAGCTCGATACATAAACGGGTCTCTCTGGTTAGACC
AGATCTGAGCCTGGGAGCTCTCTGGCTAACTAGGGAACCCACTGCTTAAGCCTCAATAAAGCTTGCCTTG
AGTGCTTCAAGTAGTGTGTGCCCGTCTGTTGTGTGACTCTGGTAACTAGAGATCCCTCAGACCCTTTTAG
TCAGTGTGGAAAATCTCTAGCAGTGGCGCCCGAACAGGGACTTGAAAGCGAAAGGGAAACCAGAGGAGCT
CTCTCGACGCAGGACTCGGCTTGCTGAAGCGCGCACGGCAAGAGGCGAGGGGCGGCGACTGGTGAGTACG
CCAAAAATTTTGACTAGCGGAGGCTAGAAGGAGAGAGATGGGTGCGAGAGCGTCAGTATTAAGCGGGGGA
GAATTAGATCGCGATGGGAAAAAATTCGGTTAAGGCCAGGGGGAAAGAAAAAATATAAATTAAAACATAT
AGTATGGGCAAGCAGGGAGCTAGAACGATTCGCAGTTAATCCTGGCCTGTTAGAAACATCAGAAGGCTGT
AGACAAATACTGGGACAGCTACAACCATCCCTTCAGACAGGATCAGAAGAACTTAGATCATTATATAATA
CAGTAGCAACCCTCTATTGTGTGCATCAAAGGATAGAGATAAAAGACACCAAGGAAGCTTTAGACAAGAT
AGAGGAAGAGCAAAACAAAAGTAAGACCACCGCACAGCAAGCGGCCGCTGATCTTCAGACCTGGAGGAGG
AGATATGAGGGACAATTGGAGAAGTGAATTATATAAATATAAAGTAGTAAAAATTGAACCATTAGGAGTA
GCACCCACCAAGGCAAAGAGAAGAGTGGTGCAGAGAGAAAAAAGAGCAGTGGGAATAGGAGCTTTGTTCC
TTGGGTTCTTGGGAGCAGCAGGAAGCACTATGGGCGCAGCGTCAATGACGCTGACGGTACAGGCCAGACA
ATTATTGTCTGGTATAGTGCAGCAGCAGAACAATTTGCTGAGGGCTATTGAGGCGCAACAGCATCTGTTG
CAACTCACAGTCTGGGGCATCAAGCAGCTCCAGGCAAGAATCCTGGCTGTGGAAAGATACCTAAAGGATC
AACAGCTCCTGGGGATTTGGGGTTGCTCTGGAAAACTCATTTGCACCACTGCTGTGCCTTGGAATGCTAG
TTGGAGTAATAAATCTCTGGAACAGATTTGGAATCACACGACCTGGATGGAGTGGGACAGAGAAATTAAC
AATTACACAAGCTTAATACACTCCTTAATTGAAGAATCGCAAAACCAGCAAGAAAAGAATGAACAAGAAT
TATTGGAATTAGATAAATGGGCAAGTTTGTGGAATTGGTTTAACATAACAAATTGGCTGTGGTATATAAA
ATTATTCATAATGATAGTAGGAGGCTTGGTAGGTTTAAGAATAGTTTTTGCTGTACTTTCTATAGTGAAT
AGAGTTAGGCAGGGATATTCACCATTATCGTTTCAGACCCACCTCCCAACCCCGAGGGGACCCTTGCGCC
TTTTCCAAGGCAGCCCTGGGTTTGCGCAGGGACGCGGCTGCTCTGGGCGTGGTTCCGGGAAACGCAGCGG
CGCCGACCCTGGGTCTCGCACATTCTTCACGTCCGTTCGCAGCGTCACCCGGATCTTCGCCGCTACCCTT
GTGGGCCCCCCGGCGACGCTTCCTGCTCCGCCCCTAAGTCGGGAAGGTTCCTTGCGGTTCGCGGCGTGCC
GGACGTGACAAACGGAAGCCGCACGTCTCACTAGTACCCTCGCAGACGGACAGCGCCAGGGAGCAATGGC
AGCGCGCCGACCGCGATGGGCTGTGGCCAATAGCGGCTGCTCAGCAGGGCGCGCCGAGAGCAGCGGCCGG
GAAGGGGCGGTGCGGGAGGCGGGGTGTGGGGCGGTAGTGTGGGCCCTGTTCCTGCCCGCGCGGTGTTCCG
CATTCTGCAAGCCTCCGGAGCGCACGTCGGCAGTCGGCTCCCTCGTTGACCGAATCACCGACCTCTCTCC
CCAGGGGGTACCACCGGAGCTTACCATGACCGAGTACAAGCCCACGGTGCGCCTCGCCACCCGCGACGAC
GTCCCCAGGGCCGTACGCACCCTCGCCGCCGCGTTCGCCGACTACCCCGCCACGCGCCACACCGTCGATC
CGGACCGCCACATCGAGCGGGTCACCGAGCTGCAAGAACTCTTCCTCACGCGCGTCGGGCTCGACATCGG
CAAGGTGTGGGTCGCGGACGACGGCGCCGCCGTGGCGGTCTGGACCACGCCGGAGAGCGTCGAAGCGGGG
GCGGTGTTCGCCGAGATCGGCCCGCGCATGGCCGAGTTGAGCGGTTCCCGGCTGGCCGCGCAGCAACAGA
TGGAAGGCCTCCTGGCGCCGCACCGGCCCAAGGAGCCCGCGTGGTTCCTGGCCACCGTCGGCGTCTCGCC
CGACCACCAGGGCAAGGGTCTGGGCAGCGCCGTCGTGCTCCCCGGAGTGGAGGCGGCCGAGCGCGCCGGG
GTGCCCGCCTTCCTGGAGACCTCCGCGCCCCGCAACCTCCCCTTCTACGAGCGGCTCGGCTTCACCGTCA
CCGCCGACGTCGAGGTGCCCGAAGGACCGCGCACCTGGTGCATGACCCGCAAGCCCGGTGCCTGAGAATT
GTAGATCTTGAGACAAATGGCAGTATTCATCCACAATTTTAAAAGAAAAGGGGGGATTGGGGGGTACAGT
GCAGGGGAAAGAATAGTAGACATAATAGCAACAGACATACAAACTAAAGAATTACAAAAACAAATTACAA
AAATTCAAAATTTTCGGGTTTATTACAGGGACAGCAGAGATCCACTTTGGCGCCGGCTCGAGGGGG
