>Addgene plasmid #165015 | LPLKMLNI_epitope | depositor partial sequence | sequence record 320507 | CMV-F primer
CTCTCTGGCTAACTGTCGGGATCAACAAGTTTGCCGCCACCATGTACAGGATGCAACTCCTGTCTTGCAT
TGCTCTTTCCCTCGCCTTAGTAACGAATTCACTGCCTCTGAAGATGCTGAACATCTGAATTCAAAGTAGG
TTTGTTAAGTAAGCTAGCGCTAACCGGTGGCGCGTTAAGTCGACAATCAACCTCTGGATTACAAAATTTG
